>Addgene plasmid #178054 | pIRESneo2 mycBioID-Tollip | addgene full sequence | sequence record 350117 | Addgene NGS Result
GTTTTGCGCTGCTTCGCGATGTACGGGCCAGATATACGCGTTGACATTGATTATTGACTAGTTATTAATA
GTAATCAATTACGGGGTCATTAGTTCATAGCCCATATATGGAGTTCCGCGTTACATAACTTACGGTAAAT
GGCCCGCCTGGCTGACCGCCCAACGACCCCCGCCCATTGACGTCAATAATGACGTATGTTCCCATAGTAA
CGCCAATAGGGACTTTCCATTGACGTCAATGGGTGGAGTATTTACGGTAAACTGCCCACTTGGCAGTACA
TCAAGTGTATCATATGCCAAGTACGCCCCCTATTGACGTCAATGACGGTAAATGGCCCGCCTGGCATTAT
GCCCAGTACATGACCTTATGGGACTTTCCTACTTGGCAGTACATCTACGTATTAGTCATCGCTATTACCA
TGGTGATGCGGTTTTGGCAGTACATCAATGGGCGTGGATAGCGGTTTGACTCACGGGGATTTCCAAGTCT
CCACCCCATTGACGTCAATGGGAGTTTGTTTTGGCACCAAAATCAACGGGACTTTCCAAAATGTCGTAAC
AACTCCGCCCCATTGACGCAAATGGGCGGTAGGCGTGTACGGTGGGAGGTCTATATAAGCAGAGCTCTCT
GGCTAACTAGAGAACCCACTGCTTACTGGCTTATCGAAATTAATACGACTCACTATAGGGAGACCCAAGC
TTGGTACCGAGCTCGGATCGATATCTGCGGCCTAGCTAGCGCTTAAGGCCTGTTAACCGGTCACCATGGA
ACAAAAACTCATCTCAGAAGAGGATCTCGACAAGGACAACACCGTGCCCCTGAAGCTGATCGCCCTGCTG
GCCAACGGCGAGTTCCACTCTGGCGAGCAGCTGGGAGAGACCCTGGGAATGAGCAGAGCCGCCATCAACA
AGCACATCCAGACACTGAGAGACTGGGGAGTGGACGTGTTCACCGTGCCTGGCAAGGGCTACAGCCTGCC
TGAGCCTATCCAGCTGCTGAACGCCAAGCAGATCCTGGGACAGCTGGATGGCGGAAGCGTGGCCGTGCTG
CCTGTGATCGACTCCACCAATCAGTACCTGCTGGACAGAATCGGAGAGCTGAAGTCCGGCGACGCCTGCA
TCGCCGAGTACCAGCAGGCTGGCAGAGGAGGCAGAGGACGGAAGTGGTTCAGCCCATTCGGAGCCAACCT
GTACCTGTCCATGTTCTGGAGACTGGAGCAGGGACCTGCTGCTGCCATCGGACTGAGTCTGGTGATCGGA
ATCGTGATGGCCGAGGTGCTGAGAAAGCTGGGAGCCGACAAGGTGAGAGTGAAGTGGCCTAATGACCTGT
ACCTCCAGGACCGCAAGCTGGCTGGCATCCTGGTGGAGCTGACAGGCAAGACAGGCGATGCCGCTCAGAT
CGTGATCGGAGCCGGAATCAACATGGCCATGAGAAGAGTGGAGGAGAGCGTGGTGAACCAGGGCTGGATC
ACCCTGCAGGAGGCTGGCATCAACCTGGACCGGAACACCCTGGCCGCCATGCTGATCAGAGAGCTGAGAG
CCGCTCTGGAGCTGTTCGAGCAGGAGGGACTGGCTCCTTACCTGAGCAGATGGGAGAAGCTGGACAACTT
CATCAACAGACCTGTGAAGCTGATCATCGGCGACAAGGAAATCTTCGGCATCTCCAGAGGAATCGACAAG
CAGGGAGCTCTGCTGCTGGAGCAGGACGGAATCATCAAGCCCTGGATGGGCGGAGAAATCTCCCTGAGAA
GCGCAGAGAAGTCTCGAGCTCAAGCTTCGATGGCGACCACCGTCAGCACTCAGCGCGGGCCGGTGTACAT
CGGTGAGCTCCCGCAGGACTTCCTCCGCATCACGCCCACACAGCAGCAGCGGCAGGTCCAGCTGGACGCC
CAGGCGGCCCAGCAGCTGCAGTACGGAGGCGCAGTGGGCACCGTGGGCCGACTGAACATCACGGTGGTAC
AGGCAAAGTTGGCCAAGAATTACGGCATGACCCGCATGGACCCCTACTGCCGACTGCGCCTGGGCTACGC
GGTGTACGAGACGCCCACGGCACACAATGGCGCCAAGAATCCCCGCTGGAATAAGGTCATCCACTGCACG
GTGCCCCCAGGCGTGGACTCTTTCTATCTCGAGATCTTCGATGAGAGAGCCTTCTCCATGGACGACCGCA
TTGCCTGGACCCACATCACCATCCCAGAGTCCCTGAGGCAGGGCAAGGTGGAGGACAAGTGGTACAGCCT
GAGCGGGAGGCAGGGGGACGACAAGGAGGGCATGATCAACCTCGTCATGTCCTACGCGCTGCTTCCAGCT
GCCATGGTGATGCCACCCCAGCCCGTGGTCCTGATGCCAACAGTGTACCAGCAGGGCGTTGGCTATGTGC
CCATCACAGGGATGCCCGCTGTCTGTAGCCCCGGCATGGTGCCCGTGGCCCTGCCCCCGGCCGCCGTGAA
CGCCCAGCCCCGCTGTAGCGAGGAGGACCTGAAAGCCATCCAGGACATGTTCCCCAACATGGACCAGGAG
GTGATCCGCTCCGTGCTGGAAGCCCAGCGAGGGAACAAGGATGCCGCCATCAACTCCCTGCTGCAGATGG
GGGAGGAGCCATAGGAATTCGGATCCGCGGCCGCATAGATAACTGATCCAGTGTGCTGGAATTAATTCGC
TGTCTGCGAGGGCCAGCTGTTGGGGTGAGTACTCCCTCTCAAAAGCGGGCATGACTTCTGCGCTAAGATT
GTCAGTTTCCAAAAACGAGGAGGATTTGATATTCACCTGGCCCGCGGTGATGCCTTTGAGGGTGGCCGCG
TCCATCTGGTCAGAAAAGACAATCTTTTTGTTGTCAAGCTTGAGGTGTGGCAGGCTTGAGATCTGGCCAT
ACACTTGAGTGACAATGACATCCACTTTGCCTTTCTCTCCACAGGTGTCCACTCCCAGGTCCAACTGCAG
GTCGAGCATGCATCTAGGGCGGCCAATTCCGCCCCTCTCCCCCCCCCCCCTCCCCCCCCCCTAACGTTAC
TGGCCGAAGCCGCTTGGAATAAGGCCGGTGTGCGTTTGTCTATATGTTATTTTCCACCATATTGCCGTCT
TTTGGCAATGTGAGGGCCCGGAAACCTGGCCCTGTCTTCTTGACGAGCATTCCTAGGGGTCTTTCCCCTC
TCGCCAAAGGAATGCAAGGTCTGTTGAATGTCGTGAAGGAAGCAGTTCCTCTGGAAGCTTCTTGAAGACA
AACAACGTCTGTAGCGACCCTTTGCAGGCAGCGGAACCCCCCACCTGGCGACAGGTGCCTCTGCGGCCAA
AAGCCACGTGTATAAGATACACCTGCAAAGGCGGCACAACCCCAGTGCCACGTTGTGAGTTGGATAGTTG
TGGAAAGAGTCAAATGGCTCTCCTCAAGCGTATTCAACAAGGGGCTGAAGGATGCCCAGAAGGTACCCCA
TTGTATGGGATCTGATCTGGGGCCTCGGTGCACATGCTTTACATGTGTTTAGTCGAGGTTAAAAAAACGT
CTAGGCCCCCCGAACCACGGGGACGTGGTTTTCCTTTGAAAAACACGATGATAAGCTTGCCACAACCCGG
GATAATTCCTGCAGCCAATATGGGATCGGCCATTGAACAAGATGGATTGCACGCAGGTTCTCCGGCCGCT
TGGGTGGAGAGGCTATTCGGCTATGACTGGGCACAACAGACAATCGGCTGCTCTGATGCCGCCGTGTTCC
GGCTGTCAGCGCAGGGGCGCCCGGTTCTTTTTGTCAAGACCGACCTGTCCGGTGCCCTGAATGAACTGCA
GGACGAGGCAGCGCGGCTATCGTGGCTGGCCACGACGGGCGTTCCTTGCGCAGCTGTGCTCGACGTTGTC
ACTGAAGCGGGAAGGGACTGGCTGCTATTGGGCGAAGTGCCGGGGCAGGATCTCCTGTCATCTCACCTTG
CTCCTGCCGAGAAAGTATCCATCATGGCTGATGCAATGCGGCGGCTGCATACGCTTGATCCGGCTACCTG
CCCATTCGACCACCAAGCGAAACATCGCATCGAGCGAGCACGTACTCGGATGGAAGCCGGTCTTGTCGAT
CAGGATGATCTGGACGAAGAGCATCAGGGGCTCGCGCCAGCCGAACTGTTCGCCAGGCTCAAGGCGCGCA
TGCCCGACGGCGATGATCTCGTCGTGACCCATGGCGATGCCTGCTTGCCGAATATCATGGTGGAAAATGG
CCGCTTTTCTGGATTCATCGACTGTGGCCGGCTGGGTGTGGCGGACCGCTATCAGGACATAGCGTTGGCT
ACCCGTGATATTGCTGAAGAGCTTGGCGGCGAATGGGCTGACCGCTTCCTCGTGCTTTACGGTATCGCCG
CTCCCGATTCGCAGCGCATCGCCTTCTATCGCCTTCTTGACGAGTTCTTCTGAGGGGATCAATTCTCTAG
AGCTCGCTGATCAGCCTCGACTGTGCCTTCTAGTTGCCAGCCATCTGTTGTTTGCCCCTCCCCCGTGCCT
TCCTTGACCCTGGAAGGTGCCACTCCCACTGTCCTTTCCTAATAAAATGAGGAAATTGCATCGCATTGTC
TGAGTAGGTGTCATTCTATTCTGGGGGGTGGGGTGGGGCAGGACAGCAAGGGGGAGGATTGGGAAGACAA
TAGCAGGCATGCTGGGGATGCGGTGGGCTCTATGGCTTCTGAGGCGGAAAGAACCAGCTGGGGCTCGAGT
GCATTCTAGTTGTGGTTTGTCCAAACTCATCAATGTATCTTATCATGTCTGTATACCGTCGACCTCTAGC
TAGAGCTTGGCGTAATCATGGTCATAGCTGTTTCCTGTGTGAAATTGTTATCCGCTCACAATTCCACACA
ACATACGAGCCGGAAGCATAAAGTGTAAAGCCTGGGGTGCCTAATGAGTGAGCTAACTCACATTAATTGC
GTTGCGCTCACTGCCCGCTTTCCAGTCGGGAAACCTGTCGTGCCAGCTGCATTAATGAATCGGCCAACGC
GCGGGGAGAGGCGGTTTGCGTATTGGGCGCTCTTCCGCTTCCTCGCTCACTGACTCGCTGCGCTCGGTCG
TTCGGCTGCGGCGAGCGGTATCAGCTCACTCAAAGGCGGTAATACGGTTATCCACAGAATCAGGGGATAA
CGCAGGAAAGAACATGTGAGCAAAAGGCCAGCAAAAGGCCAGGAACCGTAAAAAGGCCGCGTTGCTGGCG
TTTTTCCATAGGCTCCGCCCCCCTGACGAGCATCACAAAAATCGACGCTCAAGTCAGAGGTGGCGAAACC
CGACAGGACTATAAAGATACCAGGCGTTTCCCCCTGGAAGCTCCCTCGTGCGCTCTCCTGTTCCGACCCT
GCCGCTTACCGGATACCTGTCCGCCTTTCTCCCTTCGGGAAGCGTGGCGCTTTCTCATAGCTCACGCTGT
AGGTATCTCAGTTCGGTGTAGGTCGTTCGCTCCAAGCTGGGCTGTGTGCACGAACCCCCCGTTCAGCCCG
ACCGCTGCGCCTTATCCGGTAACTATCGTCTTGAGTCCAACCCGGTAAGACACGACTTATCGCCACTGGC
AGCAGCCACTGGTAACAGGATTAGCAGAGCGAGGTATGTAGGCGGTGCTACAGAGTTCTTGAAGTGGTGG
CCTAACTACGGCTACACTAGAAGAACAGTATTTGGTATCTGCGCTCTGCTGAAGCCAGTTACCTTCGGAA
AAAGAGTTGGTAGCTCTTGATCCGGCAAACAAACCACCGCTGGTAGCGGTGGTTTTTTTGTTTGCAAGCA
GCAGATTACGCGCAGAAAAAAAGGATCTCAAGAAGATCCTTTGATCTTTTCTACGGGGTCTGACGCTCAG
TGGAACGAAAACTCACGTTAAGGGATTTTGGTCATGAGATTATCAAAAAGGATCTTCACCTAGATCCTTT
TAAATTAAAAATGAAGTTTTAAATCAATCTAAAGTATATATGAGTAAACTTGGTCTGACAGTTACCAATG
CTTAATCAGTGAGGCACCTATCTCAGCGATCTGTCTATTTCGTTCATCCATAGTTGCCTGACTCCCCGTC
GTGTAGATAACTACGATACGGGAGGGCTTACCATCTGGCCCCAGTGCTGCAATGATACCGCGAGACCCAC
GCTCACCGGCTCCAGATTTATCAGCAATAAACCAGCCAGCCGGAAGGGCCGAGCGCAGAAGTGGTCCTGC
AACTTTATCCGCCTCCATCCAGTCTATTAATTGTTGCCGGGAAGCTAGAGTAAGTAGTTCGCCAGTTAAT
AGTTTGCGCAACGTTGTTGCCATTGCTACAGGCATCGTGGTGTCACGCTCGTCGTTTGGTATGGCTTCAT
TCAGCTCCGGTTCCCAACGATCAAGGCGAGTTACATGATCCCCCATGTTGTGCAAAAAAGCGGTTAGCTC
CTTCGGTCCTCCGATCGTTGTCAGAAGTAAGTTGGCCGCAGTGTTATCACTCATGGTTATGGCAGCACTG
CATAATTCTCTTACTGTCATGCCATCCGTAAGATGCTTTTCTGTGACTGGTGAGTACTCAACCAAGTCAT
TCTGAGAATAGTGTATGCGGCGACCGAGTTGCTCTTGCCCGGCGTCAATACGGGATAATACCGCGCCACA
TAGCAGAACTTTAAAAGTGCTCATCATTGGAAAACGTTCTTCGGGGCGAAAACTCTCAAGGATCTTACCG
CTGTTGAGATCCAGTTCGATGTAACCCACTCGTGCACCCAACTGATCTTCAGCATCTTTTACTTTCACCA
GCGTTTCTGGGTGAGCAAAAACAGGAAGGCAAAATGCCGCAAAAAAGGGAATAAGGGCGACACGGAAATG
TTGAATACTCATACTCTTCCTTTTTCAATATTATTGAAGCATTTATCAGGGTTATTGTCTCATGAGCGGA
TACATATTTGAATGTATTTAGAAAAATAAACAAATAGGGGTTCCGCGCACATTTCCCCGAAAAGTGCCAC
CTGACGTCGACGGATCGGGAGATCTCCCGATCCCCTATGGTGCACTCTCAGTACAATCTGCTCTGATGCC
GCATAGTTAAGCCAGTATCTGCTCCCTGCTTGTGTGTTGGAGGTCGCTGAGTAGTGCGCGAGCAAAATTT
AAGCTACAACAAGGCAAGGCTTGACCGACAATTGCATGAAGAATCTGCTTAGGGTTAGGC
Features (pLannotate 1.2.2; 21 found; start..end, strand, type, name):
     43..422     +  enhancer       CMV enhancer: human cytomegalovirus immediate early enhancer
    423..626     +  promoter       CMV promoter: human cytomegalovirus (CMV) immediate early promoter
    622..655     +  LTR            5' LTR (truncated) (fragment): truncated 5' long terminal repeat (LTR) from HIV-1
    671..689     +  promoter       T7 promoter: promoter for bacteriophage T7 RNA polymerase
    802..1761    +  CDS            BirA(R118G): promiscuous R118G mutant of the E. coli biotin protein ligase (Cronan, 2005) also known as BirA* or BioID
   1762..1780    +  misc_feature   MCS (fragment): multiple cloning site
   1780..2601    +  CDS            TOLLIP: TOLIP_HUMAN - Experimental evidence at protein level: Swiss-Prot protein existence level 1. Component of the signaling pathway of IL-1 and Toll-like receptors. Inhibits cell activation by microbial products. Recruits IRAK1 to the IL-1 receptor complex. Inhibits IRAK1 phosphorylation and kinase activity (PubMed:11751856). Connects the ubiquitin pathway to autophagy by functioning as a ubiquitin-ATG8 family adapter and thus mediating autophagic clearance of ubiquitin conjugates. The TOLLIP- dependent selective autophagy pathway plays an important role in clearance of cytotoxic polyQ proteins agg
   2685..2914    +  intron         chimeric intron: chimera between introns from adenovirus and immunoglobulin heavy chain genes
   3092..3554    +  misc_feature   IRES: internal ribosome entry site (IRES) of the encephalomyocarditis virus (EMCV)
   3590..4393    +  CDS            NeoR/KanR: aminoglycoside phosphotransferase from Tn5; aph(3')-II (or nptII); confers resistance to neomycin, kanamycin, and G418 (Geneticin®)
   4431..4655    +  polyA_signal   bGH poly(A) signal: bovine growth hormone polyadenylation signal
   4659..4680    +  promoter       SV40 promoter (fragment): SV40 enhancer and early promoter
   4690..4741    +  polyA_signal   SV40 poly(A) signal (fragment): SV40 polyadenylation signal
   4805..4821    -  protein_bind   lac operator: The lac repressor binds to the lac operator to inhibit transcription in E. coli. This inhibition can be relieved by adding lactose or isopropyl-β-D-thiogalactopyranoside (IPTG). lac repressor encoded by lacI
   4829..4859    -  promoter       lac promoter: promoter for the E. coli lac operon
   4874..4895    -  protein_bind   CAP binding site: CAP binding activates transcription in the presence of cAMP. E. coli catabolite activator protein
   4908..5000    -  CDS            lacI (fragment): lac repressor; lacI; The lac repressor binds to the lac operator to inhibit transcription in E. coli. This inhibition can be relieved by adding lactose or isopropyl-β-D-thiogalactopyranoside (IPTG).
   5183..5771    -  rep_origin     ori: high-copy-number ColE1/pMB1/pBR322/pUC origin of replication
   5942..6802    -  CDS            AmpR: β-lactamase; bla; confers resistance to ampicillin, carbenicillin, and related antibiotics
   6803..6907    -  promoter       AmpR promoter: bla
   6966..7018    -  misc_feature   bom (fragment): basis of mobility region from pBR322
