[The description below was written by a language model from this plasmid's Addgene catalogue record and pLannotate feature annotations shown in this document.]
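Description:
pIRESneo2 mycBioID-Tollip is a mammalian expression plasmid of about 7.1 kb built on the Clontech pIRESneo2 backbone, designed to make stable cell lines that express a proximity-labelling fusion of human Toll-interacting protein (TOLLIP, also called IL-1RAcPIP). In bacteria it is maintained as a high-copy plasmid through a ColE1/pUC-type origin and selected with ampicillin via the β-lactamase gene. In mammalian cells selection is with G418.

The expression cassette is driven by the human cytomegalovirus immediate early enhancer and promoter. Downstream lies the open reading frame for BirA(R118G), the promiscuous E. coli biotin ligase mutant known as BioID, followed by a short linker derived from a multiple cloning site and then the TOLLIP coding sequence. The catalogue entry describes a myc epitope at the N terminus of BioID, although the feature table does not annotate the myc tag separately. The fusion was inserted between NheI and EcoRI sites. After the insert come a chimeric intron, an EMCV internal ribosome entry site and the NeoR/KanR aminoglycoside phosphotransferase gene, ending in a bovine growth hormone polyadenylation signal. Because the fusion protein and the resistance marker are translated from one bicistronic transcript, cells that survive G418 selection are very likely to express mycBioID-Tollip as well. A T7 promoter sits upstream of the insert, and several small annotated fragments (HIV-1 LTR, SV40, lac elements) appear to be backbone remnants or short sequence matches rather than functional parts.

In cells supplied with biotin, the ligase biotinylates proteins near Tollip, allowing their capture and identification. The associated publication concerns Tollip in Parkin-dependent trafficking of mitochondrial-derived vesicles.
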