Addgene plasmid #178054: pIRESneo2 mycBioID-Tollip
Purpose: myc-BioID fused to human Tollip cloned into the pIRESneo2 plasmid. For generation of stable expressing mammalian cells used for proximity dependent biotin labelling.
Depositing lab: David Tumbarello. Publication: Tollip coordinates Parkin-dependent trafficking of mitochondrial-derived vesicles. Ryan TA, Phillips EO, Collier CL, Jb Robinson A, Routledge D, Wood RE, Assar EA, Tumbarello DA. EMBO J. 2020 Jun 2;39(11):e102539. doi: 10.15252/embj.2019102539. Epub 2020 Apr 20. PubMed 32311122.
Backbone
  Vector backbone: pIRESneo2
  Backbone manufacturer: Clontech
  Backbone size w/o insert (bp): 5300
  Total vector size (bp): 7140
  Vector type: Mammalian Expression
  Selectable markers: Neomycin (select with G418)
Growth in bacteria
  Bacterial resistance: Ampicillin, 100 μg/mL
  Growth temperature: 37°C
  Growth strain: DH5alpha
  Copy number: High Copy
Gene/Insert
  Gene/Insert name: Toll-Interacting Protein (alt name: IL-1RAcPIP)
  Species: H. sapiens (human)
  Insert size (bp): 1840
  GenBank ID: NM_019009.4
  Entrez Gene: TOLLIP (a.k.a. IL-1RAcPIP)
  Promoter: CMV
  Tag / fusion protein: mycBioID (N terminal on insert)
  Cloning method: Restriction Enzyme; 5′ cloning site NheI (not destroyed); 3′ cloning site EcoRI (not destroyed)
  Sequencing primers: 5′ CMV FWD; 3′ IRES REV
Terms and licenses: Academic/Nonprofit Terms; Industry Terms: Not Available to Industry
How to cite: pIRESneo2 mycBioID-Tollip was a gift from David Tumbarello (Addgene plasmid # 178054 ; http://n2t.net/addgene:178054 ; RRID:Addgene_178054)
